>Addgene plasmid #134795 | pED14xQ-3 | addgene full sequence | sequence record 266467 | Addgene NGS Result
TTGTTATCCGCTCACAATTATCTTACTGCGCAGATACGCCCTCGTCAATCCCTTAATAGCAAAATGCCTT
TTGATCGGCGAGAAAGTCAGCAGGCCGCTTAGTTAGCCGTGCACTGATCATATCGTCAATTATTACCTCC
ACGGGGAGAGCCTGAGCAAACTGGCCTCAGGCATTTGAGAAGCACAAGGGTCCCTAAGTCTCCTCAGCAA
AACGAAAGGCCCAGTCTTTCGACTGAGCCTTTCGTTTTATTTGACCGGATGTCCTCTTACTGACAGATGA
GGGGCGGACGTTGACACTTGAGGGGCCGACTCACCCGGCGCGGCGTTGACAGATGAGGGGCAGGCTCGAT
TTCGGCCGGCGACGTGGAGCTGGCCAGCCTCGCAAATCGGCGAAAACGCCTGATTTTACGCGAGTTTCCC
ACAGATGATGTGGACAAGCCTGGGGATAAGTGCCCTGCGGTATTGACACTTGAGGGGCGCGACTACTGAC
AGATGAGGGGCGCGATCCTTGACACTTGAGGGGCAGAGTGCTGACAGATGAGGGGCGCACCTATTGACAT
TTGAGGGGCTGTCCACAGGCAGAAAATCCAGCATTTGCAAGGGTTTCCGCCCGTTTTTCGGCCACCGCTA
ACCTGTCTTTTAACCTGCTTTTAAACCAATATTTATAAACCTTGTTTTTAACCAGGGCTGCGCCCTGTGC
GCGTGACCGCGCACGCCGAAGGGGGGTGCCCCCCCTTCTCGAACCCTCCCGGCCCGCTAACGCGGGCCTC
CCATCCCCCCAGGGGCTGCGCCCCTCGGCCGCGAACGGCCTCACCCCAAAAATGGAGGTTTCTCTTCTTT
CACTTTACGGCTAGCTCAGCCCTAGGTATTATGCTAGCAGCCCCATACGATATAAGGAGGGTGAATGAAT
CGGACGTTTGACCGGAAGGCATACAGGCAAGAACTGATCGACGCGGGGTTTTCCGCCGAGGATGCCGAAA
CCATCGCAAGCCGCACCGTCATGCGTGCGCCCCGCGAAACCTTCCAGTCCGTCGGCTCGATGGTCCAGCA
AGCTACGGCCAAGATCGAGCGCGACAGCGTGCAACTGGCTCCCCCTGCCCTGCCCGCGCCATCGGCCGCC
GTGGAGCGTTCGCGTCGTCTCGAACAGGAGGCGGCAGGTTTGGCGAAGTCGATGACCATCGACACGCGAG
GAACTATGACGACCAAGAAGCGAAAAACCGCCGGCGAGGACCTGGCAAAACAGGTCAGCGAGGCCAAGCA
GGCCGCGTTGCTGAAACACACGAAGCAGCAGATCAAGGAAATGCAGCTTTCCTTGTTCGATATTGCGCCG
TGGCCGGACACGATGCGAGCGATGCCAAACGACACGGCCCGCTCTGCCCTGTTCACCACGCGCAACAAGA
AAATCCCGCGCGAGGCGCTGCAAAACAAGGTCATTTTCCACGTCAACAAGGACGTGAAGATCACCTACAC
CGGCGTCGAGCTGCGGGCCGACGATGACGAACTGGTGTGGCAGCAGGTGTTGGAGTACGCGAAGCGCACC
CCTATCGGCGAGCCGATCACCTTCACGTTCTACGAGCTTTGCCAGGACCTGGGCTGGTCGATCAATGGCC
GGTATTACACGAAGGCCGAGGAATGCCTGTCGCGCCTACAGGCGACGGCGATGGGCTTCACGTCCGACCG
CGTTGGGCACCTGGAATCGGTGTCGCTGCTGCACCGCTTCCGCGTCCTGGACCGTGGCAAGAAAACGTCC
CGTTGCCAGGTCCTGATCGACGAGGAAATCGTCGTGCTGTTTGCTGGCGACCACTACACGAAATTCATAT
GGGAGAAGTACCGCAAGCTGTCGCCGACGGCCCGACGGATGTTCGACTATTTCAGCTCGCACCGGGAGCC
GTACCCGCTCAAGCTGGAAACCTTCCGCCTCATGTGCGGATCGGATTCCACCCGCGTGAAGAAGTGGCGC
GAGCAGGTCGGCGAAGCCTGCGAAGAGTTGCGAGGCAGCGGCCTGGTGGAACACGCCTGGGTCAATGATG
ACCTGGTGCATTGCAAACGCTAGACGGCCTATTTGGCCTATTTTTCTAAATACATTCAAATATGTATCCG
CTCATGAGACAATAACCCTGATAAATGCTTCAATAATATTGAAAAAGGAAGAGTATGAGGGAAGCGGTGA
TCGCCGAAGTATCGACTCAACTATCAGAGGTAGTTGGCGTCATCGAGCGCCATCTCGAACCGACGTTGCT
GGCCGTACATTTGTACGGCTCCGCAGTGGATGGCGGCCTGAAGCCACACAGTGATATTGATTTGCTGGTT
ACGGTGACCGTAAGGCTTGATGAAACAACGCGGCGAGCTTTGATCAACGACCTTTTGGAAACTTCGGCTT
CCCCTGGAGAGAGCGAGATTCTCCGCGCTGTAGAAGTCACCATTGTTGTGCACGACGACATCATTCCGTG
GCGTTATCCAGCTAAGCGCGAACTGCAATTTGGAGAATGGCAGCGCAATGACATTCTTGCAGGTATCTTC
GAGCCAGCCACGATCGACATTGATCTGGCTATCTTGCTGACAAAAGCAAGAGAACATAGCGTTGCCTTGG
TAGGTCCAGCGGCGGAGGAACTCTTTGATCCGGTTCCTGAACAGGATCTATTTGAGGCGCTAAATGAAAC
CTTAACGCTATGGAACTCGCCGCCCGACTGGGCTGGCGATGAGCGAAATGTAGTGCTTACGTTGTCCCGC
ATTTGGTACAGCGCAGTAACCGGCAAAATCGCGCCGAAGGATGTCGCTGCCGACTGGGCAATGGAGCGCC
TGCCGGCCCAGTATCAGCCCGTCATACTTGAAGCTAGACAGGCTTATCTTGGACAAGAAGAAGATCGCTT
GGCCTCGCGCGCAGATCAGTTGGAAGAATTTGTCCACTACGTGAAAGGCGAGATCACCAAGGTAGTCGGC
AAATAAACGCCATGGGCATTAAAAAATGCCCTCTTGGGTTATCAAGAGGGTCATTATATTTGCTGAGGAG
TGCCGTTAATTAAGTCGGATGAATGGCAGAAGCTTAAAAAAAATCCTTAGCTTTCGCTAAGGATCTGCAG
GTCGACGGATCCTCGAAGCGAGCTTTTTTAATGTGGCTGGGGTACGAGGATTCGAACCTCGGAATGCCGG
AATTAGAAGTCCGGTGCCTTACCGCTTGGCGATACCCCAACTGTGTGCACTTACAAGGTAAGGGACCCAT
CTTGTCTGCTAA
Features (pLannotate 1.2.2; 8 found; start..end, strand, type, name):
      1..17      -  protein_bind   lac operator: The lac repressor binds to the lac operator to inhibit transcription in E. coli. This inhibition can be relieved by adding lactose or isopropyl-β-D-thiogalactopyranoside (IPTG). lac repressor encoded by lacI
    209..253     -  terminator     rrnB T1 terminator: transcription terminator T1 from the E. coli rrnB gene
    269..758     +  rep_origin     oriV (fragment): incP origin of replication
    905..2053    +  CDS            trfA: trans-acting replication protein that binds to and activates oriV
   2083..2154    +  promoter       AmpR promoter: bla
   2155..2946    +  CDS            SmR: aminoglycoside adenylyltransferase (Murphy, 1985); aadA; confers resistance to spectinomycin and streptomycin
   3045..3074    -  terminator     bacterial terminator (fragment): putative bacterial transcription terminator
   3116..3188    -  ncRNA          tRNA: Accession: RF00005 - tRNA
