[The description below was written by a language model from this plasmid's Addgene catalogue record and pLannotate feature annotations shown in this document.]
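Description:
pED14xQ-3 is a small (about 3.2 kb), low-copy bacterial expression plasmid built on an RK2 (IncP) replicon. It is used in synthetic biology and genetic code expansion work in E. coli. Replication depends on the annotated oriV origin together with the plasmid-encoded trfA gene, whose protein product binds and activates oriV, so the replicon is self-contained. Selection is by spectinomycin, conferred by an aadA-type aminoglycoside adenylyltransferase (SmR, which also gives streptomycin resistance) transcribed from the AmpR (bla) promoter.

The payload is a synthetic quadruplet-decoding tRNA (qtRNA) named Q-TAGA-Evo1. By its name and the associated publication on tRNA directed evolution, it is an evolved glutamine-scaffold tRNA that reads the four-base codon TAGA. The feature table detects it as a roughly 70-nt tRNA on the reverse strand. A lac operator sits upstream of it across the circular junction, and a putative bacterial terminator fragment sits downstream. An rrnB T1 terminator lies beyond the operator and probably insulates the cassette from neighbouring transcription.

The depositor describes the promoter as a proK-derived, lac-regulated hybrid ("ProK-LacI"), although the automated annotation marks only the operator and not the promoter itself. The plasmid carries no lacI, so IPTG-inducible control requires the Lac repressor to be supplied by the host strain or by a second plasmid. The record also notes that glucose suppresses qtRNA expression. The construct is intended for inducible supply of this qtRNA, for example to suppress TAGA quadruplet codons in reporter or target genes, alone or alongside other qtRNAs.
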