Addgene plasmid #134795: pED14xQ-3
Purpose: IPTG inducible expression of Q-TAGA-Evo1 qtRNA
Depositing lab: Ahmed Badran. Depositing organization: Broad Institute. Publication: Multiplex suppression of four quadruplet codons via tRNA directed evolution. DeBenedictis EA, Carver GD, Chung CZ, Soll D, Badran AH. Nat Commun. 2021 Sep 29;12(1):5706. doi: 10.1038/s41467-021-25948-y. PubMed 34588441.
Backbone
  Vector backbone: RK2 SpecR
  Total vector size (bp): 3240
  Vector type: Bacterial Expression, Synthetic Biology
Growth in bacteria
  Bacterial resistance: Spectinomycin, 50 μg/mL
  Growth temperature: 37°C
  Growth strain: DH5alpha
  Growth instructions: Grow in glucose to suppress expression of qtRNA
  Copy number: Low Copy
Gene/Insert
  Gene/Insert name: Q-TAGA-Evo1 qtRNA
  Species: Synthetic
Terms and licenses: Academic/Nonprofit Terms; Industry Terms: Not Available to Industry
Depositor comments: The lacI repressor must also be expressed in order to make the ProK-LacI promoter IPTG-inducible. These can be provided by the host strain, or on another plasmid. For example, E coli S2060s (Addgene Bacterial strain #105064), encode lacI.
How to cite: pED14xQ-3 was a gift from Ahmed Badran (Addgene plasmid # 134795 ; http://n2t.net/addgene:134795 ; RRID:Addgene_134795)
